Addgene plasmid #81682: pDONR223_PTEN_p.R173H
Purpose: Gateway Donor vector containing PTEN, part of the Target Accelerator Plasmid Collection.
Depositing lab: Jesse Boehm & William Hahn & David Root. Depositing organization: Broad Institute. Publication: Systematic Functional Interrogation of Rare Cancer Variants Identifies Oncogenic Alleles. Kim E, Ilic N, Shrestha Y, Zou L, Kamburov A, Zhu C, Yang X, Lubonja R, Tran N, Nguyen C, Lawrence MS, Piccioni F, Bagul M, Doench JG, Chouinard CR, Wu X, Hogstrom L, Natoli T, Tamayo P, Horn H, Corsello SM, Lage K, Root DE, Subramanian A, Golub TR, Getz G, Boehm JS, Hahn WC. Cancer Discov. 2016 Jul;6(7):714-26. doi: 10.1158/2159-8290.CD-16-0160. Epub 2016 May 4. PubMed 27147599.
Backbone
  Vector backbone: pDONR223
  Backbone manufacturer: Invitrogen
  Backbone size w/o insert (bp): 2790
  Vector type: Gateway Entry vector
Growth in bacteria
  Bacterial resistance: Spectinomycin, 50 μg/mL
  Growth temperature: 37°C
  Growth strain: DH5alpha
  Copy number: High Copy
Gene/Insert
  Gene/Insert name: PTEN (alt name: NM_000314.6)
  Species: H. sapiens (human)
  Mutation: R173H
  Entrez Gene: PTEN (a.k.a. 10q23del, BZS, CWS1, DEC, GLM2, MHAM, MMAC1, PTEN1, PTENbeta, TEP1)
  Promoter: None
  Cloning method: Gateway Cloning
  Sequencing primers: 5′ M13pUC-fwd; 3′ M13-Rev
Terms and licenses: Academic/Nonprofit Terms; Industry Terms: Not Available to Industry
Depositor comments: Closed state: stop codon immediately follows insert
How to cite: pDONR223_PTEN_p.R173H was a gift from Jesse Boehm & William Hahn & David Root (Addgene plasmid # 81682 ; http://n2t.net/addgene:81682 ; RRID:Addgene_81682)
