[The description below was written by a language model from this plasmid's Addgene catalogue record and pLannotate feature annotations shown in this document.]
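Description:
pDONR223_PTEN_p.R173H is a Gateway entry clone built on the Invitrogen pDONR223 backbone. It carries the human PTEN open reading frame (reference transcript NM_000314.6) with the R173H missense substitution. It is a bacterial propagation and shuttling plasmid rather than an expression vector. It replicates in E. coli from a high-copy ColE1/pUC-type origin and is selected with spectinomycin through the aadA (SmR) aminoglycoside adenylyltransferase gene, which sits downstream of a class 1 integron Pc promoter fragment and a residual piece of a gentamicin resistance gene. The sequenced record is about 4.0 kb, consistent with the 2.8 kb backbone plus a PTEN coding sequence of roughly 1.2 kb.

The PTEN coding sequence is flanked by Gateway attL recombination sites. The automated annotation labels them attL1 and attL3, although the downstream site in a standard entry clone of this type would normally be attL2. These sites allow an LR Clonase reaction to move the insert in a defined orientation into any compatible destination vector. The record lists no promoter for the insert, so expression depends on the destination vector. The rrnB T1 and T2 terminators upstream of the cassette insulate it from read-through transcription. A T7 promoter lies just beyond the 3′ att site and points back toward the insert. The clone is in the "closed" configuration, with a stop codon immediately after the ORF, so it suits native or N-terminally tagged expression but not C-terminal fusions. Short lacI and lacZα fragments are backbone remnants. The plasmid belongs to the Target Accelerator Plasmid Collection, which was assembled for systematic functional testing of cancer-associated variants.
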