Features (pLannotate 1.2.2; 12 found; start..end, strand, type, name):
     16..604     +  rep_origin     ori: high-copy-number ColE1/pMB1/pBR322/pUC origin of replication
    787..879     +  CDS            lacI (fragment): lac repressor; lacI; The lac repressor binds to the lac operator to inhibit transcription in E. coli. This inhibition can be relieved by adding lactose or isopropyl-β-D-thiogalactopyranoside (IPTG).
    934..961     -  terminator     rrnB T2 terminator: transcription terminator T2 from the E. coli rrnB gene
   1093..1136    +  terminator     rrnB T1 terminator: Escherichia coli rrnB; transcription terminator T1 from the E. coli rrnB gene
   1183..1219    -  CDS            lacZα (fragment): LacZα fragment of β-galactosidase; lacZ fragment
   1235..1333    +  protein_bind   attL1: mutant version of attL; recombination site for the Gateway® LR reaction LR Clonase™
   1337..2545    +  CDS            PTEN (sequence withheld): PTEN_HUMAN - Also known as MMAC1, TEP1. Experimental evidence at protein level: Swiss-Prot protein existence level 1. [Isoform alpha]: Functional kinase, like isoform 1 it antagonizes the PI3K-AKT/PKB signaling pathway. Plays a role in mitochondrial energetic metabolism by promoting COX activity and ATP production, via collaboration with isoform 1 in increasing protein levels of PINK1. From Homo sapiens (Human).
   2553..2648    -  protein_bind   attL3: mutant version of attL; recombination site for the Gateway® LR reaction LR Clonase™
   2667..2685    -  promoter       T7 promoter: promoter for bacteriophage T7 RNA polymerase
   2875..2898    +  promoter       Pc promoter (fragment): intI1 (promoter lies within the coding sequence); class 1 integron promoter
   3074..3130    +  CDS            GmR (fragment): gentamycin acetyltransferase; aacC1; confers resistance to gentamycin
   3137..3928    +  CDS            SmR: aminoglycoside adenylyltransferase (Murphy, 1985); aadA; confers resistance to spectinomycin and streptomycin
>Addgene plasmid #81682 | pDONR223_PTEN_p.R173H | addgene full sequence | sequence record 167973 | Addgene NGS Result
GATCAAAGGATCTTCTTGAGATCCTTTTTTTCTGCGCGTAATCTGCTGCTTGCAAACAAAAAAACCACCG
CTACCAGCGGTGGTTTGTTTGCCGGATCAAGAGCTACCAACTCTTTTTCCGAAGGTAACTGGCTTCAGCA
GAGCGCAGATACCAAATACTGTTCTTCTAGTGTAGCCGTAGTTAGGCCACCACTTCAAGAACTCTGTAGC
ACCGCCTACATACCTCGCTCTGCTAATCCTGTTACCAGTGGCTGCTGCCAGTGGCGATAAGTCGTGTCTT
ACCGGGTTGGACTCAAGACGATAGTTACCGGATAAGGCGCAGCGGTCGGGCTGAACGGGGGGTTCGTGCA
CACAGCCCAGCTTGGAGCGAACGACCTACACCGAACTGAGATACCTACAGCGTGAGCTATGAGAAAGCGC
CACGCTTCCCGAAGGGAGAAAGGCGGACAGGTATCCGGTAAGCGGCAGGGTCGGAACAGGAGAGCGCACG
AGGGAGCTTCCAGGGGGAAACGCCTGGTATCTTTATAGTCCTGTCGGGTTTCGCCACCTCTGACTTGAGC
GTCGATTTTTGTGATGCTCGTCAGGGGGGCGGAGCCTATGGAAAAACGCCAGCAACGCGGCCTTTTTACG
GTTCCTGGCCTTTTGCTGGCCTTTTGCTCACATGTTCTTTCCTGCGTTATCCCCTGATTCTGTGGATAAC
CGTATTACCGCCTTTGAGTGAGCTGATACCGCTCGCCGCAGCCGAACGACCGAGCGCAGCGAGTCAGTGA
GCGAGGAAGCGGAAGAGCGCCCAATACGCAAACCGCCTCTCCCCGCGCGTTGGCCGATTCATTAATGCAG
CTGGCACGACAGGTTTCCCGACTGGAAAGCGGGCAGTGAGCGCAACGCAATTAATACGCGTACCGCTAGC
CAGGAAGAGTTTGTAGAAACGCAAAAAGGCCATCCGTCAGGATGGCCTTCTGCTTAGTTTGATGCCTGGC
AGTTTATGGCGGGCGTCCTGCCCGCCACCCTCCGGGCCGTTGCTTCACAACGTTCAAATCCGCTCCCGGC
GGATTTGTCCTACTCAGGAGAGCGTTCACCGACAAACAACAGATAAAACGAAAGGCCCAGTCTTCCGACT
GAGCCTTTCGTTTTATTTGATGCCTGGCAGTTCCCTACTCTCGCGTTAACGCTAGCATGGATGTTTTCCC
AGTCACGACGTTGTAAAACGACGGCCAGTCTTAAGCTCGGGCCCCAAATAATGATTTTATTTTGACTGAT
AGTGACCTGTTCGTTGCAACAAATTGATGAGCAATGCTTTTTTATAATGCCAACTTTGTACAAAAAAGCA
GGCACC
[1209 nt withheld, positions 1337-2545]
TGATTGCCAACTTTCTTGTACAAAGTTGGCATTATAAGAAAGCATTGCTTATCAATTTGTTGCAACGAAC
AGGTCACTATCAGTCAAAATAAAATCATTATTTGCCATCCAGCTGATATCCCCTATAGTGAGTCGTATTA
CATGGTCATAGCTGTTTCCTGGCAGCTCTGGCCCGTGTCTCAAAATCTCTGATGTTACATTGCACAAGAT
AAAAATATATCATCATGCCTCCTCTAGACCAGCCAGGACAGAAATGCCTCGACTTCGCTGCTACCCAAGG
TTGCCGGGTGACGCACACCGTGGAAACGGATGAAGGCACGAACCCAGTGGACATAAGCCTGTTCGGTTCG
TAAGCTGTAATGCAAGTAGCGTATGCGCTCACGCAACTGGTCCAGAACCTTGACCGAACGCAGCGGTGGT
AACGGCGCAGTGGCGGTTTTCATGGCTTGTTATGACTGTTTTTTTGGGGTACAGTCTATGCCTCGGGCAT
CCAAGCAGCAAGCGCGTTACGCCGTGGGTCGATGTTTGATGTTATGGAGCAGCAACGATGTTACGCAGCA
GGGCAGTCGCCCTAAAACAAAGTTAAACATTATGAGGGAAGCGGTGATCGCCGAAGTATCGACTCAACTA
TCAGAGGTAGTTGGCGTCATCGAGCGCCATCTCGAACCGACGTTGCTGGCCGTACATTTGTACGGCTCCG
CAGTGGATGGCGGCCTGAAGCCACACAGTGATATTGATTTGCTGGTTACGGTGACCGTAAGGCTTGATGA
AACAACGCGGCGAGCTTTGATCAACGACCTTTTGGAAACTTCGGCTTCCCCTGGAGAGAGCGAGATTCTC
CGCGCTGTAGAAGTCACCATTGTTGTGCACGACGACATCATTCCGTGGCGTTATCCAGCTAAGCGCGAAC
TGCAATTTGGAGAATGGCAGCGCAATGACATTCTTGCAGGTATCTTCGAGCCAGCCACGATCGACATTGA
TCTGGCTATCTTGCTGACAAAAGCAAGAGAACATAGCGTTGCCTTGGTAGGTCCAGCGGCGGAGGAACTC
TTTGATCCGGTTCCTGAACAGGATCTATTTGAGGCGCTAAATGAAACCTTAACGCTATGGAACTCGCCGC
CCGACTGGGCTGGCGATGAGCGAAATGTAGTGCTTACGTTGTCCCGCATTTGGTACAGCGCAGTAACCGG
CAAAATCGCGCCGAAGGATGTCGCTGCCGACTGGGCAATGGAGCGCCTGCCGGCCCAGTATCAGCCCGTC
ATACTTGAAGCTAGACAGGCTTATCTTGGACAAGAAGAAGATCGCTTGGCCTCGCGCGCAGATCAGTTGG
AAGAATTTGTCCACTACGTGAAAGGCGAGATCACCAAGGTAGTCGGCAAATAACCCTCGAGCCACCCATG
ACCAAAATCCCTTAACGTGAGTTACGCGTCGTTCCACTGAGCGTCAGACCCCGTAGAAAA
