>Addgene plasmid #81682 | pDONR223_PTEN_p.R173H | depositor partial sequence | sequence record 155001 | Insert sequence
[1209 nt withheld, positions 1-1209]
